>Addgene plasmid #77328 | PNCK gRNA (BRDN0001145068) | addgene full sequence | sequence record 187548 | Addgene Assembled Sequence
CCCGGGTGCAAAGATGGATAAAGTTTTAAACAGAGAGGAATCTTTGCAGCTAATGGACCTTCTAGGTCTT
GAAAGGAGTGGGAATTGGCTCCGGTGCCCGTCAGTGGGCAGAGCGCACATCGCCCACAGTCCCCGAGAAG
TTGGGGGGAGGGGTCGGCAATTGATCCGGTGCCTAGAGAAGGTGGCGCGGGGTAAACTGGGAAAGTGATG
TCGTGTACTGGCTCCGCCTTTTTCCCGAGGGTGGGGGAGAACCGTATATAAGTGCAGTAGTCGCCGTGAA
CGTTCTTTTTCGCAACGGGTTTGCCGCCAGAACACAGGTAAGTGCCGTGTGTGGTTCCCGCGGGCCTGGC
CTCTTTACGGGTTATGGCCCTTGCGTGCCTTGAATTACTTCCACCTGGCTGCAGTACGTGATTCTTGATC
CCGAGCTTCGGGTTGGAAGTGGGTGGGAGAGTTCGAGGCCTTGCGCTTAAGGAGCCCCTTCGCCTCGTGC
TTGAGTTGAGGCCTGGCCTGGGCGCTGGGGCCGCCGCGTGCGAATCTGGTGGCACCTTCGCGCCTGTCTC
GCTGCTTTCGATAAGTCTCTAGCCATTTAAAATTTTTGATGACCTGCTGCGACGCTTTTTTTCTGGCAAG
ATAGTCTTGTAAATGCGGGCCAAGATCTGCACACTGGTATTTCGGTTTTTGGGGCCGCGGGCGGCGACGG
GGCCCGTGCGTCCCAGCGCACATGTTCGGCGAGGCGGGGCCTGCGAGCGCGGCCACCGAGAATCGGACGG
GGGTAGTCTCAAGCTGGCCGGCCTGCTCTGGTGCCTGGCCTCGCGCCGCCGTGTATCGCCCCGCCCTGGG
CGGCAAGGCTGGCCCGGTCGGCACCAGTTGCGTGAGCGGAAAGATGGCCGCTTCCCGGCCCTGCTGCAGG
GAGCTCAAAATGGAGGACGCGGCGCTCGGGAGAGCGGGCGGGTGAGTCACCCACACAAAGGAAAAGGGCC
TTTCCGTCCTCAGCCGTCGCTTCATGTGACTCCACGGAGTACCGGGCGCCGTCCAGGCACCTCGATTAGT
TCTCGAGCTTTTGGAGTACGTCGTCTTTAGGTTGGGGGGAGGGGTTTTATGCGATGGAGTTTCCCCACAC
TGAGTGGGTGGAGACTGAAGTTAGGCCAGCTTGGCACTTGATGTAATTCTCCTTGGAATTTGCCCTTTTT
GAGTTTGGATCTTGGTTCATTCTCAAGCCTCAGACAGTGGTTCAAAGTTTTTTTCTTCCATTTCAGGTGT
CGTGACGTACGGCCACCATGACCGAGTACAAGCCCACGGTGCGCCTCGCCACCCGCGACGACGTCCCCAG
GGCCGTACGCACCCTCGCCGCCGCGTTCGCCGACTACCCCGCCACGCGCCACACCGTCGATCCGGACCGC
CACATCGAGCGGGTCACCGAGCTGCAAGAACTCTTCCTCACGCGCGTCGGGCTCGACATCGGCAAGGTGT
GGGTCGCGGACGACGGCGCCGCCGTGGCGGTCTGGACCACGCCGGAGAGCGTCGAAGCGGGGGCGGTGTT
CGCCGAGATCGGCCCGCGCATGGCCGAGTTGAGCGGTTCCCGGCTGGCCGCGCAGCAACAGATGGAAGGC
CTCCTGGCGCCGCACCGGCCCAAGGAGCCCGCGTGGTTCCTGGCCACCGTCGGAGTCTCGCCCGACCACC
AGGGCAAGGGTCTGGGCAGCGCCGTCGTGCTCCCCGGAGTGGAGGCGGCCGAGCGCGCCGGGGTGCCCGC
CTTCCTGGAGACCTCCGCGCCCCGCAACCTCCCCTTCTACGAGCGGCTCGGCTTCACCGTCACCGCCGAC
GTCGAGGTGCCCGAAGGACCGCGCACCTGGTGCATGACCCGCAAGCCCGGTGCCTGAACGCGTTAAGTCG
ACAATCAACCTCTGGATTACAAAATTTGTGAAAGATTGACTGGTATTCTTAACTATGTTGCTCCTTTTAC
GCTATGTGGATACGCTGCTTTAATGCCTTTGTATCATGCTATTGCTTCCCGTATGGCTTTCATTTTCTCC
TCCTTGTATAAATCCTGGTTGCTGTCTCTTTATGAGGAGTTGTGGCCCGTTGTCAGGCAACGTGGCGTGG
TGTGCACTGTGTTTGCTGACGCAACCCCCACTGGTTGGGGCATTGCCACCACCTGTCAGCTCCTTTCCGG
GACTTTCGCTTTCCCCCTCCCTATTGCCACGGCGGAACTCATCGCCGCCTGCCTTGCCCGCTGCTGGACA
GGGGCTCGGCTGTTGGGCACTGACAATTCCGTGGTGTTGTCGGGGAAATCATCGTCCTTTCCTTGGCTGC
TCGCCTGTGTTGCCACCTGGATTCTGCGCGGGACGTCCTTCTGCTACGTCCCTTCGGCCCTCAATCCAGC
GGACCTTCCTTCCCGCGGCCTGCTGCCGGCTCTGCGGCCTCTTCCGCGTCTTCGCCTTCGCCCTCAGACG
AGTCGGATCTCCCTTTGGGCCGCCTCCCCGCGTCGACTTTAAGACCAATGACTTACAAGGCAGCTGTAGA
TCTTAGCCACTTTTTAAAAGAAAAGGGGGGACTGGAAGGGCTAATTCACTCCCAACGAAGACAAGATCTG
CTTTTTGCTTGTACTGGGTCTCTCTGGTTAGACCAGATCTGAGCCTGGGAGCTCTCTGGCTAACTAGGGA
ACCCACTGCTTAAGCCTCAATAAAGCTTGCCTTGAGTGCTTCAAGTAGTGTGTGCCCGTCTGTTGTGTGA
CTCTGGTAACTAGAGATCCCTCAGACCCTTTTAGTCAGTGTGGAAAATCTCTAGCAGTACGTATAGTAGT
TCATGTCATCTTATTATTCAGTATTTATAACTTGCAAAGAAATGAATATCAGAGAGTGAGAGGAACTTGT
TTATTGCAGCTTATAATGGTTACAAATAAAGCAATAGCATCACAAATTTCACAAATAAAGCATTTTTTTC
ACTGCATTCTAGTTGTGGTTTGTCCAAACTCATCAATGTATCTTATCATGTCTGGCTCTAGCTATCCCGC
CCCTAACTCCGCCCATCCCGCCCCTAACTCCGCCCAGTTCCGCCCATTCTCCGCCCCATGGCTGACTAAT
TTTTTTTATTTATGCAGAGGCCGAGGCCGCCTCGGCCTCTGAGCTATTCCAGAAGTAGTGAGGAGGCTTT
TTTGGAGGCCTAGGGACGTACCCAATTCGCCCTATAGTGAGTCGTATTACGCGCGCTCACTGGCCGTCGT
TTTACAACGTCGTGACTGGGAAAACCCTGGCGTTACCCAACTTAATCGCCTTGCAGCACATCCCCCTTTC
GCCAGCTGGCGTAATAGCGAAGAGGCCCGCACCGATCGCCCTTCCCAACAGTTGCGCAGCCTGAATGGCG
AATGGG
[124 nt withheld, positions 3367-3490]
C
[91 nt withheld, positions 3492-3582]
A
[49 nt withheld, positions 3584-3632]
CCTTTGACGTTGGAGTCCACGTTCTTT
[37 nt withheld, positions 3660-3696]
ACCCTATCTCGGTCTATTCTTTTGATTTATAAGGGATTTTGCCGATTTCGGCCTATTGGTTAAAAAATGA
GCTGATTTAACAAAAATTTAACGCGAATTTTAACAAAATATTAACGCTTACAATTTAGGTGGCACTTTTC
GGGGAAATGTGCGCGGAACCCCTATTTGTTTATTTTTCTAAATACATTCAAATATGTATCCGCTCATGAG
ACAATAACCCTGATAAATGCTTCAATAATATTGAAAAAGGAAGAGTATGAGTATTCAACATTTCCGTGTC
GCCCTTATTCCCTTTTTTGCGGCATTTTGCCTTCCTGTTTTTGCTCACCCAGAAACGCTGGTGAAAGTAA
AAGATGCTGAAGATCAGTTGGGTGCACGAGTGGGTTACATCGAACTGGATCTCAACAGCGGTAAGATCCT
TGAGAGTTTTCGCCCCGAAGAACGTTTTCCAATGATGAGCACTTTTAAAGTTCTGCTATGTGGCGCGGTA
TTATCCCGTATTGACGCCGGGCAAGAGCAACTCGGTCGCCGCATACACTATTCTCAGAATGACTTGGTTG
AGTACTCACCAGTCACAGAAAAGCATCTTACGGATGGCATGACAGTAAGAGAATTATGCAGTGCTGCCAT
AACCATGAGTGATAACACTGCGGCCAACTTACTTCTGACAACGATCGGAGGACCGAAGGAGCTAACCGCT
TTTTTGCACAACATGGGGGATCATGTAACTCGCCTTGATCGTTGGGAACCGGAGCTGAATGAAGCCATAC
CAAACGACGAGCGTGACACCACGATGCCTGTAGCAATGGCAACAACGTTGCGCAAACTATTAACTGGCGA
ACTACTTACTCTAGCTTCCCGGCAACAATTAATAGACTGGATGGAGGCGGATAAAGTTGCAGGACCACTT
CTGCGCTCGGCCCTTCCGGCTGGCTGGTTTATTGCTGATAAATCTGGAGCCGGTGAGCGTGGGTCTCGCG
GTATCATTGCAGCACTGGGGCCAGATGGTAAGCCCTCCCGTATCGTAGTTATCTACACGACGGGGAGTCA
GGCAACTATGGATGAACGAAATAGACAGATCGCTGAGATAGGTGCCTCACTGATTAAGCATTGGTAACTG
TCAGACCAAGTTTACTCATATATACTTTAGATTGATTTAAAACTTCATTTTTAATTTAAAAGGATCTAGG
TGAAGATCCTTTTTGATAATCTCATGACCAAAATCCCTTAACGTGAGTTTTCGTTCCACTGAGCGTCAGA
CCCCGTAGAAAAGATCAAAGGATCTTCTTGAGATCCTTTTTTTCTGCGCGTAATCTGCTGCTTGCAAACA
AAAAAACCACCGCTACCAGCGGTGGTTTGTTTGCCGGATCAAGAGCTACCAACTCTTTTTCCGAAGGTAA
CTGGCTTCAGCAGAGCGCAGATACCAAATACTGTTCTTCTAGTGTAGCCGTAGTTAGGCCACCACTTCAA
GAACTCTGTAGCACCGCCTACATACCTCGCTCTGCTAATCCTGTTACCAGTGGCTGCTGCCAGTGGCGAT
AAGTCGTGTCTTACCGGGTTGGACTCAAGACGATAGTTACCGGATAAGGCGCAGCGGTCGGGCTGAACGG
GGGGTTCGTGCACACAGCCCAGCTTGGAGCGAACGACCTACACCGAACTGAGATACCTACAGCGTGAGCT
ATGAGAAAGCGCCACGCTTCCCGAAGGGAGAAAGGCGGACAGGTATCCGGTAAGCGGCAGGGTCGGAACA
GGAGAGCGCACGAGGGAGCTTCCAGGGGGAAACGCCTGGTATCTTTATAGTCCTGTCGGGTTTCGCCACC
TCTGACTTGAGCGTCGATTTTTGTGATGCTCGTCAGGGGGGCGGAGCCTATGGAAAAACGCCAGCAACGC
GGCCTTTTTACGGTTCCTGGCCTTTTGCTGGCCTTTTGCTCACATGTTCTTTCCTGCGTTATCCCCTGAT
TCTGTGGATAACCGTATTACCGCCTTTGAGTGAGCTGATACCGCTCGCCGCAGCCGAACGACCGAGCGCA
GCGAGTCAGTGAGCGAGGAAGCGGAAGAGCGCCCAATACGCAAACCGCCTCTCCCCGCGCGTTGGCCGAT
TCATTAATGCAGCTGGCACGACAGGTTTCCCGACTGGAAAGCGGGCAGTGAGCGCAACGCAATTAATGTG
AGTTAGCTCACTCATTAGGCACCCCAGGCTTTACACTTTATGCTTCCGGCTCGTATGTTGTGTGGAATTG
TGAGCGGATAACAATTTCACACAGGAAACAGCTATGACCATGATTACGCCAAGCGCGCAATTAACCCTCA
CTAAAGGGAACAAAAGCTGGAGCTGCAAGCTTAATGTAGTCTTATGCAATACTCTTGTAGTCTTGCAACA
TGGTAACGATGAGTTAGCAACATGCCTTACAAGGAGAGAAAAAGCACCGTGCATGCCGATTGGTGGAAGT
AAGGTGGTACGATCGTGCCTTATTAGGAAGGCAACAGACGGGTCTGACATGGATTGGACGAACCACTGAA
TTGCCGCATTGCAGAGATATTGTATTTAAGTGCCTAGCTCGATACATAAACGGGTCTCTCTGGTTAGACC
AGATCTGAGCCTGGGAGCTCTCTGGCTAACTAGGGAACCCACTGCTTAAGCCTCAATAAAGCTTGCCTTG
AGTGCTTCAAGTAGTGTGTGCCCGTCTGTTGTGTGACTCTGGTAACTAGAGATCCCTCAGACCCTTTTAG
TCAGTGTGGAAAATCTCTAGCAGTGGCGCCCGAACAGGGACTTGAAAGCGAAAGGGAAACCAGAGGAGCT
CTCTCGACGCAGGACTCGGCTTGCTGAAGCGCGCACGGCAAGAGGCGAGGGGCGGCGACTGGTGAGTACG
CCAAAAATTTTGACTAGCGGAGGCTAGAAGGAGAGAGATGGGTGCGAGAGCGTCAGTATTAAGCGGGGGA
GAATTAGATCGCGATGGGAAAAAATTCGGTTAAGGCCAGGGGGAAAGAAAAAATATAAATTAAAACATAT
AGTATGGGCAAGCAGGGAGCTAGAACGATTCGCAGTTAATCCTGGCCTGTTAGAAACATCAGAAGGCTGT
AGACAAATACTGGGACAGCTACAACCATCCCTTCAGACAGGATCAGAAGAACTTAGATCATTATATAATA
CAGTAGCAACCCTCTATTGTGTGCATCAAAGGATAGAGATAAAAGACACCAAGGAAGCTTTAGACAAGAT
AGAGGAAGAGCAAAACAAAAGTAAGACCACCGCACAGCAAGCGGCCGCTGATCTTCAGACCTGGAGGAGG
AGATATGAGGGACAATTGGAGAAGTGAATTATATAAATATAAAGTAGTAAAAATTGAACCATTAGGAGTA
GCACCCACCAAGGCAAAGAGAAGAGTGGTGCAGAGAGAAAAAAGAGCAGTGGGAATAGGAGCTTTGTTCC
TTGGGTTCTTGGGAGCAGCAGGAAGCACTATGGGCGCAGCGTCAATGACGCTGACGGTACAGGCCAGACA
ATTATTGTCTGGTATAGTGCAGCAGCAGAACAATTTGCTGAGGGCTATTGAGGCGCAACAGCATCTGTTG
CAACTCACAGTCTGGGGCATCAAGCAGCTCCAGGCAAGAATCCTGGCTGTGGAAAGATACCTAAAGGATC
AACAGCTCCTGGGGATTTGGGGTTGCTCTGGAAAACTCATTTGCACCACTGCTGTGCCTTGGAATGCTAG
TTGGAGTAATAAATCTCTGGAACAGATTTGGAATCACACGACCTGGATGGAGTGGGACAGAGAAATTAAC
AATTACACAAGCTTAATACACTCCTTAATTGAAGAATCGCAAAACCAGCAAGAAAAGAATGAACAAGAAT
TATTGGAATTAGATAAATGGGCAAGTTTGTGGAATTGGTTTAACATAACAAATTGGCTGTGGTATATAAA
ATTATTCATAATGATAGTAGGAGGCTTGGTAGGTTTAAGAATAGTTTTTGCTGTACTTTCTATAGTGAAT
AGAGTTAGGCAGGGATATTCACCATTATCGTTTCAGACCCACCTCCCAACCCCGAGGGGACCCAGAGAGG
GCCTATTTCCCATGATTCCTTCATATTTGCATATACGATACAAGGCTGTTAGAGAGATAATTAGAATTAA
TTTGACTGTAAACACAAAGATATTAGTACAAAATACGTGACGTAGAAAGTAATAATTTCTTGGGTAGTTT
GCAGTTTTAAAATTATGTTTTAAAATGGACTATCATATGCTTACCGTAACTTGAAAGTATTTCGATTTCT
TGGCTTTATATATCTTGTGGAAAGGACGAAACACCGATCCTCCAGAGCGACGATGTGTTTTAGAGCTAGA
AATAGCAAGTTAAAATAAGGCTAGTCCGTTATCAACTTGAAAAAGTGGCACCGAGTCGGTGCTTTTTTAA
GCTTGGCGTAACTAGATCTTGAGACAAATGGCAGTATTCATCCACAATTTTAAAAGAAAAGGGGGGATTG
GGGGGTACAGTGCAGGGGAAAGAATAGTAGACATAATAGCAACAGACATACAAACTAAAGAATTACAAAA
ACAAATTACAAAAATTCAAAATTTTCGGGTTTATTACAGGGACAGCAGAGATCCACTTTGGCGCCGGCTC
GAGGGGG
Features (pLannotate 1.2.2; 29 found; start..end, strand, type, name):
     14..80      +  CDS            small t antigen (fragment): SV40 (simian virus 40) small t antigen
    106..317     +  promoter       EF-1α core promoter: core promoter for human elongation factor EF-1α
    318..1256    +  intron         EF-1α intron A: intron upstream of the start codon of human EF-1α
   1278..1877    +  CDS            PuroR (fragment): puromycin N-acetyltransferase; pac from Streptomyces; confers resistance to puromycin
   1893..2481    +  misc_feature   WPRE: woodchuck hepatitis virus posttranscriptional regulatory element
   2532..2551    +  misc_feature   cPPT/CTS (fragment): central polypurine tract and central termination sequence of HIV-1
   2553..2786    +  LTR            3' LTR (ΔU3): self-inactivating 3' long terminal repeat (LTR) from HIV-1
   2864..2985    +  polyA_signal   SV40 poly(A) signal: SV40 polyadenylation signal
   3025..3160    +  rep_origin     SV40 ori: SV40 origin of replication
   3181..3199    -  promoter       T7 promoter: promoter for bacteriophage T7 RNA polymerase
   3207..3362    +  CDS            lacZα (fragment): LacZα fragment of β-galactosidase; lacZ fragment
   3367..3795    +  rep_origin     f1 ori (sequence partly withheld): f1 bacteriophage origin of replication; arrow indicates direction of (+) strand synthesis
   3848..3952    +  promoter       AmpR promoter: bla
   3953..4813    +  CDS            AmpR: β-lactamase; bla; confers resistance to ampicillin, carbenicillin, and related antibiotics
   4984..5572    +  rep_origin     ori: high-copy-number ColE1/pMB1/pBR322/pUC origin of replication
   5755..5847    +  CDS            lacI (fragment): lac repressor; lacI; The lac repressor binds to the lac operator to inhibit transcription in E. coli. This inhibition can be relieved by adding lactose or isopropyl-β-D-thiogalactopyranoside (IPTG).
   5860..5881    +  protein_bind   CAP binding site: CAP binding activates transcription in the presence of cAMP. E. coli catabolite activator protein
   5896..5926    +  promoter       lac promoter: promoter for the E. coli lac operon
   5934..5950    +  protein_bind   lac operator: The lac repressor binds to the lac operator to inhibit transcription in E. coli. This inhibition can be relieved by adding lactose or isopropyl-β-D-thiogalactopyranoside (IPTG). lac repressor encoded by lacI
   5995..6013    +  promoter       T3 promoter: promoter for bacteriophage T3 RNA polymerase
   6041..6267    +  promoter       RSV promoter: Rous sarcoma virus enhancer/promoter
   6268..6448    +  LTR            5' LTR (truncated): truncated 5' long terminal repeat (LTR) from HIV-1
   6495..6620    +  misc_feature   HIV-1 Ψ: packaging signal of human immunodeficiency virus type 1
   6604..6967    +  CDS            HIV-1 gag (fragment): gag protein from human immunodeficiency virus 1; gag
   7113..7346    +  misc_feature   RRE: The Rev response element (RRE) of HIV-1 allows for Rev-dependent mRNA export from the nucleus to the cytoplasm.
   7723..7749    +  CDS            Rev (fragment): human immunodeficiency virus 1 (HIV-1) Rev protein; rev; enhances nuclear export of unspliced and incompletely spliced viral mRNAs
   7753..7993    +  promoter       U6 promoter: RNA polymerase III promoter for human U6 snRNA
   8023..8098    +  misc_RNA       gRNA scaffold: guide RNA scaffold for the Streptococcus pyogenes CRISPR/Cas9 system
   8154..8271    +  misc_feature   cPPT/CTS: central polypurine tract and central termination sequence of HIV-1
