[The description below was written by a language model from this plasmid's Addgene catalogue record and pLannotate feature annotations shown in this document.]
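Description:
PNCK gRNA (BRDN0001145068) is a third-generation lentiviral CRISPR guide plasmid built on the lentiGuide-Puro backbone and carrying a single guide RNA directed against human PNCK, a kinase gene also known as CaMK1b. It is propagated in E. coli as a high-copy plasmid through a ColE1/pUC-type origin with ampicillin selection from the β-lactamase gene. The backbone also retains an f1 origin, an SV40 origin and poly(A) signal, and remnants of lac and T7/T3 cloning elements.

The lentiviral transfer cassette begins with an RSV promoter fused to a truncated HIV-1 5′ LTR, which makes genomic RNA transcription independent of Tat. This is followed by the Ψ packaging signal with a partial gag fragment, the Rev response element for Rev-dependent nuclear export, and a central polypurine tract. The cassette ends in a ΔU3 self-inactivating 3′ LTR.

Within this framework, a human U6 RNA polymerase III promoter drives the PNCK-specific spacer joined to the Streptococcus pyogenes Cas9 guide scaffold. A separate EF-1α core promoter with its intron A drives puromycin N-acetyltransferase, so transduced mammalian cells can be selected with puromycin. A WPRE downstream of the resistance gene enhances transcript expression.

The plasmid does not encode Cas9, so it must be used with a separate Cas9 vector or in cells that already express the nuclease. The guide was designed against two PNCK reference transcripts and belongs to a human kinome guide collection. It is suited to targeted knockout of PNCK, either on its own or as part of loss-of-function screening.
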