Addgene plasmid #77328: PNCK gRNA (BRDN0001145068)
Purpose: 3rd generation lentiviral gRNA plasmid targeting human PNCK
Depositing lab: John Doench & David Root. Depositing organization: Broad Institute. Publication: Optimized sgRNA design to maximize activity and minimize off-target effects of CRISPR-Cas9. Doench JG, Fusi N, Sullender M, Hegde M, Vaimberg EW, Donovan KF, Smith I, Tothova Z, Wilen C, Orchard R, Virgin HW, Listgarten J, Root DE. Nat Biotechnol. 2016 Jan 18. doi: 10.1038/nbt.3437. PubMed 26780180.
Backbone
  Vector backbone: lentiGuide-Puro
  Backbone manufacturer: Zhang Lab (Addgene plasmid # 52963)
  Vector type: Mammalian Expression, Lentiviral, CRISPR
  Selectable markers: Puromycin
Growth in bacteria
  Bacterial resistance: Ampicillin, 100 μg/mL
  Growth temperature: 37°C
  Growth strain: DH5alpha
  Copy number: High Copy
Gene/Insert
  Gene/Insert name: PNCK (alt names: PNCK; NM_001039582.3)
  gRNA/shRNA sequence: ATCCTCCAGAGCGACGATGT
  Species: H. sapiens (human)
  Entrez Gene: PNCK (a.k.a. BSTK3, CaMK1b, FLJ50403, FLJ50549, FLJ56451, FLJ59811, MGC45419)
  Promoter: hU6
  Cloning method: Unknown
  Sequencing primers: 5′ U6-F; 3′ pS2-R
Terms and licenses: Academic/Nonprofit Terms; Industry Terms: Not Available to Industry
Depositor comments: The gRNA was designed to target the following Genbank reference sequence(s): NM_001039582.3,NM_001135740.1. Note that this plasmid does NOT contain Cas9. It should be used in conjunction with lentiCas9-Blast (Addgene #52962) or otherwise with cell lines already expressing Cas9. Browse the full kinome gRNA library at http://www.addgene.org/pooled-library/broadgpp-human-kinome/ or visit http://www.broadinstitute.org/rnai/public/ for detailed protocols and information.
How to cite: PNCK gRNA (BRDN0001145068) was a gift from John Doench & David Root (Addgene plasmid # 77328 ; http://n2t.net/addgene:77328 ; RRID:Addgene_77328)
