>Addgene plasmid #77328 | PNCK gRNA (BRDN0001145068) | depositor partial sequence | sequence record 144788 | Target Sequence
ATCCTCCAGAGCGACGATGT
