>Addgene plasmid #77328 | PNCK gRNA (BRDN0001145068) | addgene partial sequence | sequence record 187547 | hU6-F
AGAAAGTAATAATTTCTTGGGTAGTTTGCAGTTTTAAAATTATGTTTTAAAATGGACTATCATATGCTTA
CCGTAACTTGAAAGTATTTCGATTTCTTGGCTTTATATATCTTGTGGAAAGGACGAAACACCGATCCTCC
AGAGCGACGATGTGTTTTAGAGCTAGAAATAGCAAGTTAAAATAAGGCTAGTCCGTTATCAACTTGAAAA
AGTGGCACCGAGTCGGTGCTTTTTTAAGCTTGGCGTAACTAGATCTTGAGACAAATGGCAGTATTCATCC
ACAATTTTAAAAGAAAAGGGGGGATTGGGGGGTACAGTGCAGGGGAAAGAATAGTAGACATAATAGCAAC
AGACATACAAACTAAAGAATTACAAAAACAAATTACAAAAATTCAAAATTTTCGGGTTTATTACAGGGAC
AGCAGAGATCCACTTTGGCGCCGGCTCGAGGGGGCCCGGGTGCAAAGATGGATAAAGTTTTAAACAGAGA
GGAATCTTTGCAGCTAATGGACCTTCTAGGTCTTGAAAGGAGTGGGAATTGGCTCCGGTGCCCGTCAGTG
GGCAGAGCGC
